>Addgene plasmid #116531 | pHAGE-PIK3CA-R108C | addgene full sequence | sequence record 242842 | Addgene NGS Result
TGGAAGGGCTAATTCACTCCCAAAGAAGACAAGATATCCTTGATCTGTGGATCTACCACACACAAGGCTA
CTTCCCTGATTAGCAGAACTACACACCAGGGCCAGGGGTCAGATATCCACTGACCTTTGGATGGTGCTAC
AAGCTAGTACCAGTTGAGCCAGATAAGGTAGAAGAGGCCAATAAAGGAGAGAACACCAGCTTGTTACACC
CTGTGAGCCTGCATGGGATGGATGACCCGGAGAGAGAAGTGTTAGAGTGGAGGTTTGACAGCCGCCTAGC
ATTTCATCACGTGGCCCGAGAGCTGCATCCGGAGTACTTCAAGAACTGCTGATATCGAGCTTGCTACAAG
GGACTTTCCGCTGGGGACTTTCCAGGGAGGCGTGGCCTGGGCGGGACTGGGGAGTGGCGAGCCCTCAGAT
CCTGCATATAAGCAGCTGCTTTTTGCCTGTACTGGGTCTCTCTGGTTAGACCAGATCTGAGCCTGGGAGC
TCTCTGGCTAACTAGGGAACCCACTGCTTAAGCCTCAATAAAGCTTGCCTTGAGTGCTTCAAGTAGTGTG
TGCCCGTCTGTTGTGTGACTCTGGTAACTAGAGATCCCTCAGACCCTTTTAGTCAGTGTGGAAAATCTCT
AGCAGTGGCGCCCGAACAGGGACTTGAAAGCGAAAGGGAAACCAGAGGAGCTCTCTCGACGCAGGACTCG
GCTTGCTGAAGCGCGCACGGCAAGAGGCGAGGGGCGGCGACTGGTGAGTACGCCAAAAATTTTGACTAGC
GGAGGCTAGAAGGAGAGAGATGGGTGCGAGAGCGTCAGTATTAAGCGGGGGAGAATTAGATCGCGATGGG
AAAAAATTCGGTTAAGGCCAGGGGGAAAGAAAAAATATAAATTAAAACATATAGTATGGGCAAGCAGGGA
GCTAGAACGATTCGCAGTTAATCCTGGCCTGTTAGAAACATCAGAAGGCTGTAGACAAATACTGGGACAG
CTACAACCATCCCTTCAGACAGGATCAGAAGAACTTAGATCATTATATAATACAGTAGCAACCCTCTATT
GTGTGCATCAAAGGATAGAGATAAAAGACACCAAGGAAGCTTTAGACAAGATAGAGGAAGAGCAAAACAA
AAGTAAGACCACCGCACAGCAAGCGGCCGGCCGCTGATCTTCAGACCTGGAGGAGGAGATATGAGGGACA
ATTGGAGAAGTGAATTATATAAATATAAAGTAGTAAAAATTGAACCATTAGGAGTAGCACCCACCAAGGC
AAAGAGAAGAGTGGTGCAGAGAGAAAAAAGAGCAGTGGGAATAGGAGCTTTGTTCCTTGGGTTCTTGGGA
GCAGCAGGAAGCACTATGGGCGCAGCGTCAATGACGCTGACGGTACAGGCCAGACAATTATTGTCTGGTA
TAGTGCAGCAGCAGAACAATTTGCTGAGGGCTATTGAGGCGCAACAGCATCTGTTGCAACTCACAGTCTG
GGGCATCAAGCAGCTCCAGGCAAGAATCCTGGCTGTGGAAAGATACCTAAAGGATCAACAGCTCCTGGGG
ATTTGGGGTTGCTCTGGAAAACTCATTTGCACCACTGCTGTGCCTTGGAATGCTAGTTGGAGTAATAAAT
CTCTGGAACAGATTTGGAATCACACGACCTGGATGGAGTGGGACAGAGAAATTAACAATTACACAAGCTT
AATACACTCCTTAATTGAAGAATCGCAAAACCAGCAAGAAAAGAATGAACAAGAATTATTGGAATTAGAT
AAATGGGCAAGTTTGTGGAATTGGTTTAACATAACAAATTGGCTGTGGTATATAAAATTATTCATAATGA
TAGTAGGAGGCTTGGTAGGTTTAAGAATAGTTTTTGCTGTACTTTCTATAGTGAATAGAGTTAGGCAGGG
ATATTCACCATTATCGTTTCAGACCCACCTCCCAACCCCGAGGGGACCCGACAGGCCCGAAGGAATAGAA
GAAGAAGGTGGAGAGAGAGACAGAGACAGATCCATTCGATTAGTGAACGGATCTCGACGGTATCGCCGAA
TTCACAAATGGCAGTATTCATCCACAATTTTAAAAGAAAAGGGGGGATTGGGGGGTACAGTGCAGGGGAA
AGAATAGTAGACATAATAGCAACAGACATACAAACTAAAGAATTACAAAAACAAATTACAAAAATTCAAA
ATTTTCGGGTTTATTACAGGGACAGCAGAGATCCAGTTTGGACTAGTCGTGAGGCTCCGGTGCCCGTCAG
TGGGCAGAGCGCACATCGCCCACAGTCCCCGAGAAGTTGGGGGGAGGGGTCGGCAATTGAACCGGTGCCT
AGAGAAGGTGGCGCGGGGTAAACTGGGAAAGTGATGTCGTGTACTGGCTCCGCCTTTTTCCCGAGGGTGG
GGGAGAACCGTATATAAGTGCAGTAGTCGCCGTGAACGTTCTTTTTCGCAACGGGTTTGCCGCCAGAACA
CAGGTAAGTGCCGTGTGTGGTTCCCGCGGGCCTGGCCTCTTTACGGGTTATGGCCCTTGCGTGCCTTGAA
TTACTTCCACCTGGCTGCAGTACGTGATTCTTGATCCCGAGCTTCGGGTTGGAAGTGGGTGGGAGAGTTC
GAGGCCTTGCGCTTAAGGAGCCCCTTCGCCTCGTGCTTGAGTTGAGGCCTGGCCTGGGCGCTGGGGCCGC
CGCGTGCGAATCTGGTGGCACCTTCGCGCCTGTCTCGCTGCTTTCGATAAGTCTCTAGCCATTTAAAATT
TTTGATGACCTGCTGCGACGCTTTTTTTCTGGCAAGATAGTCTTGTAAATGCGGGCCAAGATCTGCACAC
TGGTATTTCGGTTTTTGGGGCCGCGGGCGGCGACGGGGCCCGTGCGTCCCAGCGCACATGTTCGGCGAGG
CGGGGCCTGCGAGCGCGGCCACCGAGAATCGGACGGGGGTAGTCTCAAGCTGGCCGGCCTGCTCTGGTGC
CTGGCCTCGCGCCGCCGTGTATCGCCCCGCCCTGGGCGGCAAGGCTGGCCCGGTCGGCACCAGTTGCGTG
AGCGGAAAGATGGCCGCTTCCCGGCCCTGCTGCAGGGAGCTCAAAATGGAGGACGCGGCGCTCGGGAGAG
CGGGCGGGTGAGTCACCCACACAAAGGAAAAGGGCCTTTCCGTCCTCAGCCGTCGCTTCATGTGACTCCA
CGGAGTACCGGGCGCCGTCCAGGCACCTCGATTAGTTCTCGAGCTTTTGGAGTACGTCGTCTTTAGGTTG
GGGGGAGGGGTTTTATGCGATGGAGTTTCCCCACACTGAGTGGGTGGAGACTGAAGTTAGGCCAGCTTGG
CACTTGATGTAATTCTCCTTGGAATTTGCCCTTTTTGAGTTTGGATCTTGGTTCATTCTCAAGCCTCAGA
CAGTGGTTCAAAGTTTTTTTCTTCCATTTCAGGTGTCGTGAAGCGGCCCTGCAGATATCAACAAGTTTGT
ACAAAAAAGCAGGCACCATGCCTCCAAGACCATCATCAGGTGAACTGTGGGGCATCCACTTGATGCCCCC
AAGAATCCTAGTAGAATGTTTACTACCAAATGGAATGATAGTGACTTTAGAATGCCTCCGTGAGGCTACA
TTAATAACCATAAAGCATGAACTATTTAAAGAAGCAAGAAAATACCCCCTCCATCAACTTCTTCAAGATG
AATCTTCTTACATTTTCGTAAGTGTTACTCAAGAAGCAGAAAGGGAAGAATTTTTTGATGAAACAAGACG
ACTTTGTGACCTTCGGCTTTTTCAACCCTTTTTAAAAGTAATTGAACCAGTAGGCAACTGTGAAGAAAAG
ATCCTCAATCGAGAAATTGGTTTTGCTATCGGCATGCCAGTGTGTGAATTTGATATGGTTAAAGATCCAG
AAGTACAGGACTTCCGAAGAAATATTCTGAACGTTTGTAAAGAAGCTGTGGATCTTAGGGACCTCAATTC
ACCTCATAGTAGAGCAATGTATGTCTATCCTCCAAATGTAGAATCTTCACCAGAATTGCCAAAGCACATA
TATAATAAATTAGATAAAGGGCAAATAATAGTGGTGATCTGGGTAATAGTTTCTCCAAATAATGACAAGC
AGAAGTATACTCTGAAAATCAACCATGACTGTGTACCAGAACAAGTAATTGCTGAAGCAATCAGGAAAAA
AACTCGAAGTATGTTGCTATCCTCTGAACAACTAAAACTCTGTGTTTTAGAATATCAGGGCAAGTATATT
TTAAAAGTGTGTGGATGTGATGAATACTTCCTAGAAAAATATCCTCTGAGTCAGTATAAGTATATAAGAA
GCTGTATAATGCTTGGGAGGATGCCCAATTTGATGTTGATGGCTAAAGAAAGCCTTTATTCTCAACTGCC
AATGGACTGTTTTACAATGCCATCTTATTCCAGACGCATTTCCACAGCTACACCATATATGAATGGAGAA
ACATCTACAAAATCCCTTTGGGTTATAAATAGTGCACTCAGAATAAAAATTCTTTGTGCAACCTACGTGA
ATGTAAATATTCGAGACATTGATAAGATCTATGTTCGAACAGGTATCTACCATGGAGGAGAACCCTTATG
TGACAATGTGAACACTCAAAGAGTACCTTGTTCCAATCCCAGGTGGAATGAATGGCTGAATTATGATATA
TACATTCCTGATCTTCCTCGTGCTGCTCGACTTTGCCTTTCCATTTGCTCTGTTAAAGGCCGAAAGGGTG
CTAAAGAGGAACACTGTCCATTGGCATGGGGAAATATAAACTTGTTTGATTACACAGACACTCTAGTATC
TGGAAAAATGGCTTTGAATCTTTGGCCAGTACCTCATGGATTAGAAGATTTGCTGAACCCTATTGGTGTT
ACTGGATCAAATCCAAATAAAGAAACTCCATGCTTAGAGTTGGAGTTTGACTGGTTCAGCAGTGTGGTAA
AGTTCCCAGATATGTCAGTGATTGAAGAGCATGCCAATTGGTCTGTATCCCGAGAAGCAGGATTTAGCTA
TTCCCACGCAGGACTGAGTAACAGACTAGCTAGAGACAATGAATTAAGGGAAAATGACAAAGAACAGCTC
AAAGCAATTTCTACACGAGATCCTCTCTCTGAAATCACTGAGCAGGAGAAAGATTTTCTATGGAGTCACA
GACACTATTGTGTAACTATCCCCGAAATTCTACCCAAATTGCTTCTGTCTGTTAAATGGAATTCTAGAGA
TGAAGTAGCCCAGATGTATTGCTTGGTAAAAGATTGGCCTCCAATCAAACCTGAACAGGCTATGGAACTT
CTGGACTGTAATTACCCAGATCCTATGGTTCGAGGTTTTGCTGTTCGGTGCTTGGAAAAATATTTAACAG
ATGACAAACTTTCTCAGTATTTAATTCAGCTAGTACAGGTCCTAAAATATGAACAATATTTGGATAACTT
GCTTGTGAGATTTTTACTGAAGAAAGCATTGACTAATCAAAGGATTGGGCACTTTTTCTTTTGGCATTTA
AAATCTGAGATGCACAATAAAACAGTTAGCCAGAGGTTTGGCCTGCTTTTGGAGTCCTATTGTCGTGCAT
GTGGGATGTATTTGAAGCACCTGAATAGGCAAGTCGAGGCAATGGAAAAGCTCATTAACTTAACTGACAT
TCTCAAACAGGAGAAGAAGGATGAAACACAAAAGGTACAGATGAAGTTTTTAGTTGAGCAAATGAGGCGA
CCAGATTTCATGGATGCTCTACAGGGCTTTCTGTCTCCTCTAAACCCTGCTCATCAACTAGGAAACCTCA
GGCTTGAAGAGTGTCGAATTATGTCCTCTGCAAAAAGGCCACTGTGGTTGAATTGGGAGAACCCAGACAT
CATGTCAGAGTTACTGTTTCAGAACAATGAGATCATCTTTAAAAATGGGGATGATTTACGGCAAGATATG
CTAACACTTCAAATTATTCGTATTATGGAAAATATCTGGCAAAATCAAGGTCTTGATCTTCGAATGTTAC
CTTATGGTTGTCTGTCAATCGGTGACTGTGTGGGACTTATTGAGGTGGTGCGAAATTCTCACACTATTAT
GCAAATTCAGTGCAAAGGCGGCTTGAAAGGTGCACTGCAGTTCAACAGCCACACACTACATCAGTGGCTC
AAAGACAAGAACAAAGGAGAAATATATGATGCAGCCATTGACCTGTTTACACGTTCATGTGCTGGATACT
GTGTAGCTACCTTCATTTTGGGAATTGGAGATCGTCACAATAGTAACATCATGGTGAAAGACGATGGACA
ACTGTTTCATATAGATTTTGGACACTTTTTGGATCACAAGAAGAAAAAATTTGGTTATAAACGAGAACGT
GTGCCATTTGTTTTGACACAGGATTTCTTAATAGTGATTAGTAAAGGAGCCCAAGAATGCACAAAGACAA
GAGAATTTGAGAGGTTTCAGGAGATGTGTTACAAGGCTTATCTAGCTATTCGACAGCATGCCAATCTCTT
CATAAATCTTTTCTCAATGATGCTTGGCTCTGGAATGCCAGAACTACAATCTTTTGATGACATTGCATAC
ATTCGAAAGACCCTAGCCTTAGATAAAACTGAGCAAGAGGCTTTGGAGTATTTCATGAAACAAATGAATG
ATGCACATCATGGTGGCTGGACAACAAAAATGGATTGGATCTTCCACACAATTAAACAGCATGCATTGAA
CTAGAACCCAGCTTTCTTGTACAAAGTGGTGATATCCAATTAACCCTCACTAAAGGGTTATGATATAGTG
AGTTGTTATTCCCTATAGTGAGTCGTATTACCACCCAACTTTTCTATACAAAGTGGTTGATATCCAGCAC
AGTGGCGGCCGCTCGAGTCTAGAGGGCCCGCGGTTCGAAGGTAAGCCTATCCCTAACCCTCTCCTCGGTC
TCGATTCTACGCGTACCGGTTAGTAATGAGATCCCTCCCCCCCCCCTAACGTTACTGGCCGAAGCCGCTT
GGAATAAGGCCGGTGTGCGTTTGTCTATATGTTATTTTCCACCATATTGCCGTCTTTTGGCAATGTGAGG
GCCCGGAAACCTGGCCCTGTCTTCTTGACGAGCATTCCTAGGGGTCTTTCCCCTCTCGCCAAAGGAATGC
AAGGTCTGTTGAATGTCGTGAAGGAAGCAGTTCCTCTGGAAGCTTCTTGAAGACAAACAACGTCTGTAGC
GACCCTTTGCAGGCAGCGGAACCCCCCACCTGGCGACAGGTGCCTCTGCGGCCAAAAGCCACGTGTATAA
GATACACCTGCAAAGGCGGCACAACCCCAGTGCCACGTTGTGAGTTGGATAGTTGTGGAAAGAGTCAAAT
GGCTCTCCTCAAGCGTATTCAACAAGGGGCTGAAGGATGCCCAGAAGGTACCCCATTGTATGGGATCTGA
TCTGGGGCCTCGGTGCACATGCTTTACATGTGTTTAGTCGAGGTTAAAAAAACGTCTAGGCCCCCCGAAC
CACGGGGACGTGGTTTTCCTTTGAAAAACACGATGATAATATGGCCACACATATGACCGAGTACAAGCCC
ACGGTGCGCCTCGCCACCCGCGACGACGTCCCCAGGGCCGTACGCACCCTCGCCGCCGCGTTCGCCGACT
ACCCCGCCACGCGCCACACCGTCGATCCGGACCGCCACATCGAGCGGGTCACCGAGCTGCAAGAACTCTT
CCTCACGCGCGTCGGGCTCGACATCGGCAAGGTGTGGGTCGCGGACGACGGCGCCGCGGTGGCGGTCTGG
ACCACGCCGGAGAGCGTCGAAGCGGGGGCGGTGTTCGCCGAGATCGGCCCGCGCATGGCCGAGTTGAGCG
GTTCCCGGCTGGCCGCGCAGCAACAGATGGAAGGCCTCCTGGCGCCGCACCGGCCCAAGGAGCCCGCGTG
GTTCCTGGCCACCGTCGGCGTCTCGCCCGACCACCAGGGCAAGGGTCTGGGCAGCGCCGTCGTGCTCCCC
GGAGTGGAGGCGGCCGAGCGCGCCGGGGTGCCCGCCTTCCTGGAGACCTCCGCGCCCCGCAACCTCCCCT
TCTACGAGCGGCTCGGCTTCACCGTCACCGCCGACGTCGAGGTGCCCGAAGGACCGCGCACCTGGTGCAT
GACCCGCAAGCCCGGTGCCTAAATCGATAGATCCTAATCAACCTCTGGATTACAAAATTTGTGAAAGATT
GACTGGTATTCTTAACTATGTTGCTCCTTTTACGCTATGTGGATACGCTGCTTTAATGCCTTTGTATCAT
GCTATTGCTTCCCGTATGGCTTTCATTTTCTCCTCCTTGTATAAATCCTGGTTGCTGTCTCTTTATGAGG
AGTTGTGGCCCGTTGTCAGGCAACGTGGCGTGGTGTGCACTGTGTTTGCTGACGCAACCCCCACTGGTTG
GGGCATTGCCACCACCTGTCAGCTCCTTTCCGGGACTTTCGCTTTCCCCCTCCCTATTGCCACGGCGGAA
CTCATCGCCGCCTGCCTTGCCCGCTGCTGGACAGGGGCTCGGCTGTTGGGCACTGACAATTCCGTGGTGT
TGTCGGGGAAATCATCGTCCTTTCCTTGGCTGCTCGCCTGTGTTGCCACCTGGATTCTGCGCGGGACGTC
CTTCTGCTACGTCCCTTCGGCCCTCAATCCAGCGGACCTTCCTTCCCGCGGCCTGCTGCCGGCTCTGCGG
CCTCTTCCGCGTCTTCGCCTTCGCCCTCAGACGAGTCGGATCTCCCTTTGGGCCGCCTCCCCGCCTGAGA
TCCTTTAAGACCAATGACTTACAAGGCAGCTGTAGATCTTAGCCACTTTTTAAAAGAAAAGGGGGGACTG
GAAGGGCTAATTCACTCCCAACGAAGACAAGATCTGCTTTTTGCTTGTACTGGGTCTCTCTGGTTAGACC
AGATCTGAGCCTGGGAGCTCTCTGGCTAACTAGGGAACCCACTGCTTAAGCCTCAATAAAGCTTGCCTTG
AGTGCTTCAAGTAGTGTGTGCCCGTCTGTTGTGTGACTCTGGTAACTAGAGATCCCTCAGACCCTTTTAG
TCAGTGTGGAAAATCTCTAGCAGTAGTAGTTCATGTCATCTTATTATTCAGTATTTATAACTTGCAAAGA
AATGAATATCAGAGAGTGAGAGGCCCGGGTTAATTAAGGAAAGGGCTAGATCATTCTTGAAGACGAAAGG
GCCTCGTGATACGCCTATTTTTATAGGTTAATGTCATGATAATAATGGTTTCTTAGACGTCAGGTGGCAC
TTTTCGGGGAAATGTGCGCGGAACCCCTATTTGTTTATTTTTCTAAATACATTCAAATATGTATCCGCTC
ATGAGACAATAACCCTGATAAATGCTTCAATAATATTGAAAAAGGAAGAGTATGAGTATTCAACATTTCC
GTGTCGCCCTTATTCCCTTTTTTGCGGCATTTTGCCTTCCTGTTTTTGCTCACCCAGAAACGCTGGTGAA
AGTAAAAGATGCTGAAGATCAGTTGGGTGCACGAGTGGGTTACATCGAACTGGATCTCAACAGCGGTAAG
ATCCTTGAGAGTTTTCGCCCCGAAGAACGTTTTCCAATGATGAGCACTTTTAAAGTTCTGCTATGTGGCG
CGGTATTATCCCGTGTTGACGCCGGGCAAGAGCAACTCGGTCGCCGCATACACTATTCTCAGAATGACTT
GGTTGAGTACTCACCAGTCACAGAAAAGCATCTTACGGATGGCATGACAGTAAGAGAATTATGCAGTGCT
GCCATAACCATGAGTGATAACACTGCGGCCAACTTACTTCTGACAACGATCGGAGGACCGAAGGAGCTAA
CCGCTTTTTTGCACAACATGGGGGATCATGTAACTCGCCTTGATCGTTGGGAACCGGAGCTGAATGAAGC
CATACCAAACGACGAGCGTGACACCACGATGCCTGTAGCAATGGCAACAACGTTGCGCAAACTATTAACT
GGCGAACTACTTACTCTAGCTTCCCGGCAACAATTAATAGACTGGATGGAGGCGGATAAAGTTGCAGGAC
CACTTCTGCGCTCGGCCCTTCCGGCTGGCTGGTTTATTGCTGATAAATCTGGAGCCGGTGAGCGTGGGTC
TCGCGGTATCATTGCAGCACTGGGGCCAGATGGTAAGCCCTCCCGTATCGTAGTTATCTACACGACGGGG
AGTCAGGCAACTATGGATGAACGAAATAGACAGATCGCTGAGATAGGTGCCTCACTGATTAAGCATTGGT
AACTGTCAGACCAAGTTTACTCATATATACTTTAGATTGATTTAAAACTTCATTTTTAATTTAAAAGGAT
CTAGGTGAAGATCCTTTTTGATAATCTCATGACCAAAATCCCTTAACGTGAGTTTTCGTTCCACTGAGCG
TCAGACCCCGTAGAAAAGATCAAAGGATCTTCTTGAGATCCTTTTTTTCTGCGCGTAATCTGCTGCTTGC
AAACAAAAAAACCACCGCTACCAGCGGTGGTTTGTTTGCCGGATCAAGAGCTACCAACTCTTTTTCCGAA
GGTAACTGGCTTCAGCAGAGCGCAGATACCAAATACTGTTCTTCTAGTGTAGCCGTAGTTAGGCCACCAC
TTCAAGAACTCTGTAGCACCGCCTACATACCTCGCTCTGCTAATCCTGTTACCAGTGGCTGCTGCCAGTG
GCGATAAGTCGTGTCTTACCGGGTTGGACTCAAGACGATAGTTACCGGATAAGGCGCAGCGGTCGGGCTG
AACGGGGGGTTCGTGCACACAGCCCAGCTTGGAGCGAACGACCTACACCGAACTGAGATACCTACAGCGT
GAGCTATGAGAAAGCGCCACGCTTCCCGAAGGGAGAAAGGCGGACAGGTATCCGGTAAGCGGCAGGGTCG
GAACAGGAGAGCGCACGAGGGAGCTTCCAGGGGGAAACGCCTGGTATCTTTATAGTCCTGTCGGGTTTCG
CCACCTCTGACTTGAGCGTCGATTTTTGTGATGCTCGTCAGGGGGGCGGAGCCTATGGAAAAACGCCAGC
AACGCGGCCTTTTTACGGTTCCTGGCCTTTTGCTGGCCTTTTGCTCACATGTTCTTTCCTGCGTTATCCC
CTGATTCTGTGGATAACCGTATTACCGCCTTTGAGTGAGCTGATACCGCTCGCCGCAGCCGAACGACCGA
GCGCAGCGAGTCAGTGAGCGAGGAAGCGGAAGAGCGCCCAATACGCAAACCGCCTCTCCCCGCGCGTTGG
CCGATTCATTAATGCAGCAAGCTCATGGCTGACTAATTTTTTTTATTTATGCAGAGGCCGAGGCCGCCTC
GGCCTCTGAGCTATTCCAGAAGTAGTGAGGAGGCTTTTTTGGAGGCCTAGGCTTTTGCAAAAAGCTCCCC
GTGGCACGACAGGTTTCCCGACTGGAAAGCGGGCAGTGAGCGCAACGCAATTAATGTGAGTTAGCTCACT
CATTAGGCACCCCAGGCTTTACACTTTATGCTTCCGGCTCGTATGTTGTGTGGAATTGTGAGCGGATAAC
AATTTCACACAGGAAACAGCTATGACATGATTACGAATTTCACAAATAAAGCATTTTTTTCACTGCATTC
TAGTTGTGGTTTGTCCAAACTCATCAATGTATCTTATCATGTCTGGATCAACTGGATAACTCAAGCTAAC
CAAAATCATCCCAAACTTCCCACCCCATACCCTATTACCACTGCCAATTACCTGTGGTTTCATTTACTCT
AAACCTGTGATTCCTCTGAATTATTTTCATTTTAAAGAAATTGTATTTGTTAAATATGTACTACAAACTT
AGTAGT
Features (pLannotate 1.2.2; 30 found; start..end, strand, type, name):
    377..634     +  LTR            5' LTR (truncated): truncated 5' long terminal repeat (LTR) from HIV-1
    681..806     +  misc_feature   HIV-1 Ψ: packaging signal of human immunodeficiency virus type 1
    790..1128    +  CDS            HIV-1 gag (fragment): gag protein from human immunodeficiency virus 1; gag
   1303..1536    +  misc_feature   RRE: The Rev response element (RRE) of HIV-1 allows for Rev-dependent mRNA export from the nucleus to the cytoplasm.
   1913..2013    +  CDS            Rev (fragment): human immunodeficiency virus 1 (HIV-1) Rev protein; rev; enhances nuclear export of unspliced and incompletely spliced viral mRNAs
   2058..2175    +  misc_feature   cPPT/CTS: central polypurine tract and central termination sequence of HIV-1
   2223..3401    +  promoter       EF-1α promoter: strong constitutive promoter for human elongation factor EF-1α
   3422..3442    +  protein_bind   attB1: mutant version of attB; core recombination site for the Gateway® BP reaction BP Clonase™
   3448..6651    +  CDS            PIK3CA: PK3CA_HUMAN - Experimental evidence at protein level: Swiss-Prot protein existence level 1. Phosphoinositide-3-kinase (PI3K) phosphorylates phosphatidylinositol (PI) and its phosphorylated derivatives at position 3 of the inositol ring to produce 3-phosphoinositides (PubMed:15135396, PubMed:23936502, PubMed:28676499). Uses ATP and PtdIns(4,5)P2 (phosphatidylinositol 4,5-bisphosphate) to generate phosphatidylinositol 3,4,5-trisphosphate (PIP3) (PubMed:15135396, PubMed:28676499). PIP3 plays a key role by recruiting PH domain- containing proteins to the membrane, including AKT1 and PDPK1, activat
   6656..6680    -  protein_bind   attB2: mutant version of attB; recombination site for the Gateway® BP reaction BP Clonase™
   6688..6706    +  promoter       T3 promoter: promoter for bacteriophage T3 RNA polymerase
   6732..6750    -  promoter       T7 promoter: promoter for bacteriophage T7 RNA polymerase
   6756..6774    -  protein_bind   attB4 (fragment): mutant version of attB; core recombination site for the Gateway® BP reaction BP Clonase™
   6830..6871    +  CDS            V5 tag: epitope tag from simian virus 5
   6997..7459    +  misc_feature   IRES: internal ribosome entry site (IRES) of the encephalomyocarditis virus (EMCV)
   7473..8070    +  CDS            PuroR (fragment): puromycin N-acetyltransferase; pac from Streptomyces; confers resistance to puromycin
   8086..8674    +  misc_feature   WPRE: woodchuck hepatitis virus posttranscriptional regulatory element
   8682..8747    +  CDS            nef (fragment): NEF_HV1Z2 - Experimental evidence at protein level: Swiss-Prot protein existence level 1. Extracellular Nef protein targets CD4(+) T-lymphocytes for apoptosis by interacting with CXCR4 surface receptors. From Human immunodeficiency virus type 1 group M subtype D (isolate Z2/CDC-Z34) (HIV-1).
   8749..8982    +  LTR            3' LTR (ΔU3): self-inactivating 3' long terminal repeat (LTR) from HIV-1
   9187..9291    +  promoter       AmpR promoter: bla
   9292..10152   +  CDS            AmpR: β-lactamase; bla; confers resistance to ampicillin, carbenicillin, and related antibiotics
  10323..10911   +  rep_origin     ori: high-copy-number ColE1/pMB1/pBR322/pUC origin of replication
  11094..11148   +  CDS            lacI (fragment): lac repressor; lacI; The lac repressor binds to the lac operator to inhibit transcription in E. coli. This inhibition can be relieved by adding lactose or isopropyl-β-D-thiogalactopyranoside (IPTG).
  11154..11247   +  rep_origin     SV40 ori (fragment): SV40 origin of replication
  11272..11309   +  CDS            lacI (fragment): lac repressor; lacI; The lac repressor binds to the lac operator to inhibit transcription in E. coli. This inhibition can be relieved by adding lactose or isopropyl-β-D-thiogalactopyranoside (IPTG).
  11322..11343   +  protein_bind   CAP binding site: CAP binding activates transcription in the presence of cAMP. E. coli catabolite activator protein
  11358..11388   +  promoter       lac promoter: promoter for the E. coli lac operon
  11392..11414   +  protein_bind   lac operator (fragment): The lac repressor binds to the lac operator to inhibit transcription in E. coli. This inhibition can be relieved by adding lactose or isopropyl-β-D-thiogalactopyranoside (IPTG). lac repressor encoded by lacI
  11446..11529   +  polyA_signal   SV40 poly(A) signal (fragment): SV40 polyadenylation signal
  11696..329     +  CDS            nef (fragment) (across the origin): NEF_HV1BR - Experimental evidence at protein level: Swiss-Prot protein existence level 1. Extracellular Nef protein targets CD4(+) T-lymphocytes for apoptosis by interacting with CXCR4 surface receptors (PubMed:14990729). From Human immunodeficiency virus type 1 group M subtype B (isolate BRU/LAI) (HIV-1).
