[The description below was written by a language model from this plasmid's Addgene catalogue record and pLannotate feature annotations shown in this document.]
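Description:
pHAGE-PIK3CA-R108C is an HIV-1-based lentiviral expression plasmid built on the pHAGE backbone and carrying human PIK3CA, which encodes the p110-alpha catalytic subunit of phosphoinositide 3-kinase, with the R108C missense substitution. In bacteria it is maintained through a high-copy ColE1/pUC-type origin and selected with ampicillin via the bla gene. The viral portion contains a truncated 5' LTR, the Ψ packaging signal with an adjoining gag fragment, the Rev response element, the cPPT/CTS and a U3-deleted, self-inactivating 3' LTR. The genome can therefore be packaged when helper functions are supplied in trans, but the integrated provirus lacks LTR promoter activity.

Expression is driven by the internal EF-1α promoter. The PIK3CA open reading frame lies between attB1 and attB2 sites, consistent with the recorded Gateway cloning. Downstream are short T3 and T7 promoter sequences, an attB4 fragment and a V5 epitope coding segment, although the record does not indicate whether the V5 tag is fused in frame to the kinase. An EMCV IRES then directs translation of puromycin N-acetyltransferase from the same transcript, so transduced mammalian cells can be selected with puromycin. A WPRE ahead of the 3' LTR enhances transcript stability and expression. Small lac, SV40 and nef fragments elsewhere in the plasmid appear to be backbone remnants.

The construct comes from a study that systematically annotated the function of somatic cancer mutations. It is suited to stable expression of this PIK3CA variant in cultured cells to assess its effect on PI3K signalling and cell behaviour.
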