Addgene plasmid #116531: pHAGE-PIK3CA-R108C
Purpose: Lentiviral expression of PIK3CA R108C
Depositing lab: Gordon Mills & Kenneth Scott. Depositing organization: Baylor College of Medicine. Publication: Systematic Functional Annotation of Somatic Mutations in Cancer. Ng PK, Li J, Jeong KJ, Shao S, Chen H, Tsang YH, Sengupta S, Wang Z, Bhavana VH, Tran R, Soewito S, Minussi DC, Moreno D, Kong K, Dogruluk T, Lu H, Gao J, Tokheim C, Zhou DC, Johnson AM, Zeng J, Ip CKM, Ju Z, Wester M, Yu S, Li Y, Vellano CP, Schultz N, Karchin R, Ding L, Lu Y, Cheung LWT, Chen K, Shaw KR, Meric-Bernstam F, Scott KL, Yi S, Sahni N, Liang H, Mills GB. Cancer Cell. 2018 Mar 12;33(3):450-462.e10. doi: 10.1016/j.ccell.2018.01.021. PubMed 29533785.
Backbone
  Vector backbone: pHAGE
  Vector type: Lentiviral
Growth in bacteria
  Bacterial resistance: Ampicillin, 100 μg/mL
  Growth temperature: 37°C
  Growth strain: Stbl3
  Copy number: High Copy
Gene/Insert
  Gene/Insert name: PIK3CA
  Species: H. sapiens (human)
  Mutation: R108C
  Entrez Gene: PIK3CA (a.k.a. CCM4, CLAPO, CLOVE, CWS5, HMH, MCAP, MCM, MCMTC, PI3K, PI3K-alpha, p110-alpha)
  Cloning method: Gateway Cloning
Terms and licenses: Academic/Nonprofit Terms; Industry Terms: Not Available to Industry
How to cite: pHAGE-PIK3CA-R108C was a gift from Gordon Mills & Kenneth Scott (Addgene plasmid # 116531 ; http://n2t.net/addgene:116531 ; RRID:Addgene_116531)
