>Addgene plasmid #116531 | pHAGE-PIK3CA-R108C | depositor partial sequence | sequence record 219405 | insert
ATGCCTCCACGACCATCATCAGGTGAACTGTGGGGCATCCACTTGATGCCCCCAAGAATCCTAGTAGAAT
GTTTACTACCAAATGGAATGATAGTGACTTTAGAATGCCTCCGTGAGGCTACATTAATAACCATAAAGCA
TGAACTATTTAAAGAAGCAAGAAAATACCCCCTCCATCAACTTCTTCAAGATGAATCTTCTTACATTTTC
GTAAGTGTTACTCAAGAAGCAGAAAGGGAAGAATTTTTTGATGAAACAAGACGACTTTGTGACCTTCGGC
TTTTTCAACCCTTTTTAAAAGTAATTGAACCAGTAGGCAACTGTGAAGAAAAGATCCTCAATCGAGAAAT
TGGTTTTGCTATCGGCATGCCAGTGTGTGAATTTGATATGGTTAAAGATCCAGAAGTACAGGACTTCCGA
AGAAATATTCTGAACGTTTGTAAAGAAGCTGTGGATCTTAGGGACCTCAATTCACCTCATAGTAGAGCAA
TGTATGTCTATCCTCCAAATGTAGAATCTTCACCAGAATTGCCAAAGCACATATATAATAAATTAGATAA
AGGGCAAATAATAGTGGTGATCTGGGTAATAGTTTCTCCAAATAATGACAAGCAGAAGTATACTCTGAAA
ATCAACCATGACTGTGTACCAGAACAAGTAATTGCTGAAGCAATCAGGAAAAAAACTCGAAGTATGTTGC
TATCCTCTGAACAACTAAAACTCTGTGTTTTAGAATATCAGGGCAAGTATATTTTAAAAGTGTGTGGATG
TGATGAATACTTCCTAGAAAAATATCCTCTGAGTCAGTATAAGTATATAAGAAGCTGTATAATGCTTGGG
AGGATGCCCAATTTGATGTTGATGGCTAAAGAAAGCCTTTATTCTCAACTGCCAATGGACTGTTTTACAA
TGCCATCTTATTCCAGACGCATTTCCACAGCTACACCATATATGAATGGAGAAACATCTACAAAATCCCT
TTGGGTTATAAATAGTGCACTCAGAATAAAAATTCTTTGTGCAACCTACGTGAATGTAAATATTCGAGAC
ATTGATAAGATCTATGTTCGAACAGGTATCTACCATGGAGGAGAACCCTTATGTGACAATGTGAACACTC
AAAGAGTACCTTGTTCCAATCCCAGGTGGAATGAATGGCTGAATTATGATATATACATTCCTGATCTTCC
TCGTGCTGCTCGACTTTGCCTTTCCATTTGCTCTGTTAAAGGCCGAAAGGGTGCTAAAGAGGAACACTGT
CCATTGGCATGGGGAAATATAAACTTGTTTGATTACACAGACACTCTAGTATCTGGAAAAATGGCTTTGA
ATCTTTGGCCAGTACCTCATGGATTAGAAGATTTGCTGAACCCTATTGGTGTTACTGGATCAAATCCAAA
TAAAGAAACTCCATGCTTAGAGTTGGAGTTTGACTGGTTCAGCAGTGTGGTAAAGTTCCCAGATATGTCA
GTGATTGAAGAGCATGCCAATTGGTCTGTATCCCGAGAAGCAGGATTTAGCTATTCCCACGCAGGACTGA
GTAACAGACTAGCTAGAGACAATGAATTAAGGGAAAATGACAAAGAACAGCTCAAAGCAATTTCTACACG
AGATCCTCTCTCTGAAATCACTGAGCAGGAGAAAGATTTTCTATGGAGTCACAGACACTATTGTGTAACT
ATCCCCGAAATTCTACCCAAATTGCTTCTGTCTGTTAAATGGAATTCTAGAGATGAAGTAGCCCAGATGT
ATTGCTTGGTAAAAGATTGGCCTCCAATCAAACCTGAACAGGCTATGGAACTTCTGGACTGTAATTACCC
AGATCCTATGGTTCGAGGTTTTGCTGTTCGGTGCTTGGAAAAATATTTAACAGATGACAAACTTTCTCAG
TATTTAATTCAGCTAGTACAGGTCCTAAAATATGAACAATATTTGGATAACTTGCTTGTGAGATTTTTAC
TGAAGAAAGCATTGACTAATCAAAGGATTGGGCACTTTTTCTTTTGGCATTTAAAATCTGAGATGCACAA
TAAAACAGTTAGCCAGAGGTTTGGCCTGCTTTTGGAGTCCTATTGTCGTGCATGTGGGATGTATTTGAAG
CACCTGAATAGGCAAGTCGAGGCAATGGAAAAGCTCATTAACTTAACTGACATTCTCAAACAGGAGAAGA
AGGATGAAACACAAAAGGTACAGATGAAGTTTTTAGTTGAGCAAATGAGGCGACCAGATTTCATGGATGC
TCTACAGGGCTTTCTGTCTCCTCTAAACCCTGCTCATCAACTAGGAAACCTCAGGCTTGAAGAGTGTCGA
ATTATGTCCTCTGCAAAAAGGCCACTGTGGTTGAATTGGGAGAACCCAGACATCATGTCAGAGTTACTGT
TTCAGAACAATGAGATCATCTTTAAAAATGGGGATGATTTACGGCAAGATATGCTAACACTTCAAATTAT
TCGTATTATGGAAAATATCTGGCAAAATCAAGGTCTTGATCTTCGAATGTTACCTTATGGTTGTCTGTCA
ATCGGTGACTGTGTGGGACTTATTGAGGTGGTGCGAAATTCTCACACTATTATGCAAATTCAGTGCAAAG
GCGGCTTGAAAGGTGCACTGCAGTTCAACAGCCACACACTACATCAGTGGCTCAAAGACAAGAACAAAGG
AGAAATATATGATGCAGCCATTGACCTGTTTACACGTTCATGTGCTGGATACTGTGTAGCTACCTTCATT
TTGGGAATTGGAGATCGTCACAATAGTAACATCATGGTGAAAGACGATGGACAACTGTTTCATATAGATT
TTGGACACTTTTTGGATCACAAGAAGAAAAAATTTGGTTATAAACGAGAACGTGTGCCATTTGTTTTGAC
ACAGGATTTCTTAATAGTGATTAGTAAAGGAGCCCAAGAATGCACAAAGACAAGAGAATTTGAGAGGTTT
CAGGAGATGTGTTACAAGGCTTATCTAGCTATTCGACAGCATGCCAATCTCTTCATAAATCTTTTCTCAA
TGATGCTTGGCTCTGGAATGCCAGAACTACAATCTTTTGATGACATTGCATACATTCGAAAGACCCTAGC
CTTAGATAAAACTGAGCAAGAGGCTTTGGAGTATTTCATGAAACAAATGAATGATGCACATCATGGTGGC
TGGACAACAAAAATGGATTGGATCTTCCACACAATTAAACAGCATGCATTGAACTGA
